Addgene plasmid #86710: pBN1
Purpose: C. elegans injection marker
Depositing lab: Peter Askjaer. Depositing organization: Centro Andaluz de Biologia del Desarrollo (CABD). Publication: Dissection of the NUP107 nuclear pore subcomplex reveals a novel interaction with spindle assembly checkpoint protein MAD1 in Caenorhabditis elegans. Rodenas E, Gonzalez-Aguilera C, Ayuso C, Askjaer P. Mol Biol Cell. 2012 Mar;23(5):930-44. doi: 10.1091/mbc.E11-11-0927. Epub 2012 Jan 11. PubMed 22238360.
Backbone
  Vector backbone: pJH4.52
  Vector type: Worm Expression
Growth in bacteria
  Bacterial resistance: Ampicillin, 100 μg/mL
  Growth temperature: 37°C
  Growth strain: DH5alpha
  Copy number: High Copy
Gene/Insert
  Gene/Insert name: Plmn-1::mCherry::his-58::pie-1 3'UTR
  Species: C. elegans (nematode)
  Cloning method: Restriction Enzyme; 5′ cloning site unknown (unknown if destroyed); 3′ cloning site unknown (unknown if destroyed)
  Sequencing primers: 5′ unknown
Terms and licenses: Academic/Nonprofit Terms; Industry Terms: Not Available to Industry
How to cite: pBN1 was a gift from Peter Askjaer (Addgene plasmid # 86710 ; http://n2t.net/addgene:86710 ; RRID:Addgene_86710)
