[The description below was written by a language model from this plasmid's Addgene catalogue record.]
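Description:
pBN1 is a worm expression plasmid built on the pJH4.52 backbone and intended as a co-injection marker for generating transgenic Caenorhabditis elegans. It is propagated in E. coli as a high-copy plasmid under ampicillin selection. The record does not list the replication origin or any other backbone features, and no feature table is available, so the details of the bacterial portion of the vector cannot be described beyond this.

The payload is a single expression cassette, Plmn-1::mCherry::his-58::pie-1 3'UTR, assembled from C. elegans sequences by restriction cloning; the cloning sites used are not recorded. The promoter of lmn-1, the gene encoding the worm nuclear lamin, drives a fusion of the red fluorescent protein mCherry to his-58, a histone H2B gene. Because the fluorophore is joined to a core histone, the fusion protein should be incorporated into chromatin, giving a red nuclear signal rather than diffuse cytoplasmic fluorescence. The transcript ends in the 3' untranslated region of pie-1, an element commonly used in worm transgenes because it is compatible with expression in the germline.

In use, a plasmid of this kind is mixed with the construct of interest and injected into the gonad, and progeny carrying the transgenic DNA are recognised by their red nuclei. This allows transformed animals to be picked out and followed, and animals retaining only extrachromosomal material to be distinguished where that matters. The record gives no further detail on the expected expression pattern or on specific applications beyond its role as an injection marker.
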