>Addgene plasmid #86710 | pBN1 | addgene partial sequence | sequence record 171509 | Addgene Partial NGS Result
CCGGACGCACTGCGTCCGGTTCGGACGACCGGACGTCCGGTTGTACAGCCCTAATTTTATATACTCAATT
GTTAATCTGCATATTACCAAGGGACATGTTTTGCCCAAGTTCCTCTCACATTTAATCGATTCTCTTGTTT
TTTCATTTCAATCTTTTTAGGGATCAAATGTGTTTTAGAGATGCAGGTGTCTAGAGAAAATTGTTTTCCT
ACTCTTTCATTTCGTATTCCTTTCATTTCACCAAACTTCTCTCTCGCGGCTAATCTCGCCTTCATAATAG
AAATTTAGCTTCTAATTTTCGTGCTATACTAATATTCTACCACATGGTCACATCAAATGAGATAAAAACT
GTCAACGCGCCAAAATGACACTCTCCCATTGATTTATTGCCCTTTGTCTCTGTGCGTCGACGCTCTAGTG
CTCTTTCCAGATGTTGTTTCCTTCTCTTCTCAGCCTCCTTCTCTAGAATTCATTCATTCTGTGTCAAACA
CCAAAGAAGAACGACATTGTCTTCTCTCACACAAGACTGCTTATGATTTCTCGCTTCCTTCATCTGGCTC
TGAATATGTCTTTCAATGGTACATGTTTATTGTTAATCGCCGAGTTTCAAAATTTACACTATCCATATAA
AAAAGCGGCAAAGCCTCAAAATTTCAGATGTTTGACCACTTCTCTAATACTCTCATCATGCCTCTCCATT
ATTCGTTCTATTTAACCCTGCACTGGCATGTTGCCAAGTTGTGTATATGTATGTTGTTTACCATATGCAC
ACGTCTTTCCTGCTTCTCTACTTCTCTAGTCATTGGGACCGTGAGCATAAAAAACGAAAGAAAAACTTGA
AAATAGTGCGCGAAACGGGAGAGATCAGAGATGAAGGGGTACGCAGCGCTCACTCGCGCGACTAAAGAGA
GAGCATTGGCCTGGGCCATTGCCCTTCGAAACAAGATCGAGCGTTTTTCATCGTTTTTGAACCCTCGAAA
CTCCAACATATCACCTCTCATGCAACTTTTTTACACTAATTTGTGTAATTTGATATCCTATCTTATAGTT
TATCAGGTCATTTCTCTTTTGTAGTAGTCCGAAAGTTTTGATTGATCGAATTTCGAAATTCTCCCTAAAT
TTTCGAAATTTTGTTACTTTCAAATTGACGCGACATGGACGGTCAATCAAAACCAAACAAGTATGCGAGA
AATTCCCTTTTCTCTCTTTTTCTCTAATCATTTCAGTCCCATCTGCCTAGTTCTATCGGCAATTTGTGGA
AGTGCGCAGATGATTTTTGAAGGCGAGGTGATAACGCCCTGCTAAAGCATTCTTATTCACGAGGGTTTCA
AAAAACTATTGAAACGAGGTAAATCTTAGTTGAGTATACCTTGACAATTGTAGTTCTTTGCCGAGTTGCC
TAATGTTTGAATTCAACGCTACTTACTGACTATGTTTATGCTTTTGATTACGTCACTCTCACAAATGTTC
CTTATTTCTCTACTATATTTCTTTCTGTTGAAACATTTAAAAAACGAAACAACACACATCTATGTGGAAT
ACTGCCATCTGCCGATTTTGAGGTCACTTGGCGCGCCGTAACTCGCAAATAACCTAACAGCGCCAGATTT
TTCGACAAACACACGCTTTCCGAAGTGGTATACACAACGGCCGTGTCCGCATGTTTGCCACACTTCTTTT
GAGACAGAAAACTTTTGTTGTATAAAAATTTTATCACAAGAAATATCAAAATGTTGAGTCACGTTCGTGT
GGCGCCTATGACGTTTCCTCTCTTCTCTTACATCTCTCTTTGTCTATTTCTGAAACTAAATCCAATATAA
TTAACTCTTCAGAAAGCAGCGAGAAAAGAGCTCAGAAAAAATGGTCTCAAAGGGTGAAGAAGATAACATG
GCAATTATTAAAGAGTTTATGCGTTTCAAGGTGCATATGGAGGGATCTGTCAATGGGCATGAGTTTGAAA
TTGAAGGTGAAGGAGAAGGCCGACCATATGAGGGAACACAAACCGCAAAACTAAAGGTAAGTTTAAACAT
ATATATACTAACTAACCCTGATTATTTAAATTTTCAGGTAACTAAAGGCGGACCATTACCATTCGCCTGG
GACATCCTCTCTCCACAGTTCATGTATGGAAGTAAAGCTTATGTTAAACATCCGGCAGATATACCAGATT
ATTTGAAACTTTCATTCCCGGAGGGTTTTAAGTGGGAACGCGTAATGAATTTTGAAGACGGAGGAGTTGT
TACAGTGACGCAAGACTCAAGGTAAGTTTAAACAGTTCGGTACTAACTAACCATACATATTTAAATTTTC
AGCCTCCAAGATGGAGAATTTATTTATAAAGTCAAACTTCGAGGAACGAATTTCCCCTCGGATGGACCTG
TTATGCAGAAGAAGACTATGGGATGGGAAGCTTCAAGTGAAAGAATGTACCCTGAAGACGGTGCTCTTAA
GGGAGAGATTAAACAACGTCTTAAATTGAAAGATGGAGGACATTACGATGCTGAGGTAAGTTTAAACATG
ATTTTACTAACTAACTAATCTGATTTAAATTTTCAGGTGAAGACAACTTACAAAGCCAAAAAACCAGTTC
AGCTGCCAGGAGCGTACAATGTTAATATTAAACTGGATATCACCTCCCACAACGAGGATTACACTATCGT
TGAGCAATATGAAAGAGCTGAAGGGCGGCACTCGACAGGTGGCATGGATGAATTGTATAAGACCGGTGGC
GGCCGCTCTAGAACTAGTCCACCAAAGCCATCTGCCAAGGGAGCCAAGAAGGCCGCCAAGACCGTCGTTG
CCAAGCCAAAGGACGGAAAGAAGAGACGTCATGCCCGCAAGGAATCGTACTCCGTCTACATCTACCGTGT
TCTCAAGCAAGTTCACCCAGACACCGGAGTCTCCTCCAAGGCCATGTCTATCATGAACTCCTTCGTCAAC
GATGTATTCGAACGCATCGCTTCGGAAGCTTCCCGTCTTGCTCATTACAACAAACGCTCAACGATCTCAT
CCCGCGAAATTCAAACCGCTGTCCGTTTGATTCTCCCAGGAGAACTTGCCAAGCACGCCGTGTCTGAGGG
AACCAAGGCCGTCACCAAGTACACTTCCAGCAAGTAAACTAGTGGATCCTAATTTTGCCGTATTTTCCAT
ATTTTGTTTTGTATATTTATCCACTCACCCCCTCTCTTTGTCCTGTGAATGAACTTGTGCCAAAAAAGCC
AAAAATAATTTACTTTTTTTAAAGACATATTAAAACTTGAAAACTTGGAACAATACGGTGCGAAAGCGAA
ACAGAGACAGAAAAATGAACAAAGAGATCCGTGAAAAGTGAACGATGATTTAGGCTTCTTGTTGGGCGGC
GTGGATGAGAGTGATGTTGTCTCCTTTGAGAAGAATTCTGCCGATCTTGTTGCGTCCCTTCGTCTTCATG
TTCACCTCCTCGGCTTCGTCGAACACGACATTCATGAACTCGTCGAATCCGATGATGTAGCCCTCGAGAC
GGTGGGTGACATCCTCGTACAACCAGATTTGGACCCGAGTGCGGTTTTGGAGATATCTGAAATTTGGGAA
ATTGTTTTCTACTGATTAGTGAAAAAATATTACCTGAAGATGAGGTTCACAGGCTGAACCATCACTTTGT
TGAGCTTTCTCGTCGACATTTTTGCGGGATGATCTGTAAAAATCAATATATTTTTTGAAAGACACAAATT
TTTAAGATAAATATCAAGAAAACTCGATTTTAGCAGCTATTTAAGCTCAAAAACTACAATTTATGGCTTT
AAAACATAATTTTTCACATTTTACATAAATTTCAACGAAAAAAAATGCCAAAAAACTTCAAATTTGAGCA
GAAATCGGCTATTTTCTCGACAAAAATAATTTCGAAAATTCGTTCAAAAAAGATGAGTACGCAAGCACCG
TGACGCACAGTTGCGGACTTTGTAAACCGTACCCCTGCATAAAAAGGCGGAATTTTGAATTTAATAAAAT
GCAGTTTAGAACAAAGAAAAGCACGGAGAGAATTGTGATAACTAATTATTTGTATTTAATTTTAAATACT
ACATAAAACTGAAGATTGGAACGAGTTAAAGCTGGTATTTGCGGTTTATAGCCCCAAAAGTTAAGGCTTG
TTAGGCAATTATCGATAAAAACAACGAGAAATTCGTGAAATCGGCAAAAATTTATAGAAAACGTTTGAAT
TAAATTAAATTTACGCTTTTGCCGCCAACACCTATCGAGACCCTAGTTATAGGGGCGGAGCGTCATGGGA
GCGCGCTTGCAACTCGATTTCAAAAAGTTTCGCTGTTTGTACAACATTCTCAGTTGTTCTTAATCAGTTA
AATAAGTTTCAAAATTTTCAAAATCATAAAACACAGTTAATGCTAAATTAAAGTCTAAAAAATCAGGTGA
TAAGGGGTTTGGACGACCAAAAAGCGACCTTCGCTCGAAAATTGATAAACTAACTACACTTTTTCCGGAA
AAATGATGGAAAAATCCTGATTTTCTTCGTTGAATCAATTTTTGTTTCATTTTTAACACTTTCACATGAA
ATATTTCAGTTAAAATGCTCAAGCTAATTGGGTTTCTTATAATTTTGGGTCTCGCAACGGCCGACAAGTG
CTCAGATTGTTTGGCTCAGGGGAAACAGTGAGTTGGAAGCTTACAATTCTGAGAATTCGTATTGCGCAGC
TTATTTGACGCGCAAAATATGAAATATCACGTAGCGAAAACTACAGTAATTCTTTAAATAAGACTACTGT
AGTGCCTATGTCGATTTACTGCCTCAACTTTCTTAATCAAGCTCGTAAATCGACACCAGCTCTACAGTAG
TCATAGTTTTCGCTACGAGATATTTTGCGCGTCAAATATGGTGTGCAATACGCATTTTCAGAATTTTATG
TTCTCGTAATATACCTTTTTTCAGCTGGTGTGTTACTGTAAATGCATGTGGATTTACGCCATGTGTCACT
ACAATTACAGTGAGTTTTTTTGAAGAAAAAAAAATTACCCATTTGATCGCCAATTCCATTTTTCAAAAAT
CAATAAAAAAAAAAAATTTCGGCGATCAGAAACGTTACAGAAAGCCCTAAACTGCCCGGAACTACCAGAT
AAAGCCCACGCTTACGATGATTCATTTATGAGGAATAAGGTATTGATCACACATTCTGCTGCCTACAATA
TGGACCCACAAAAGTGTTTTACGTAGGTTCACCTTCTAGATAAACCTTAAAAATCGATACTTTCAGTAGT
AAAATGCCTTCGATGAAAGTTTCCAAAACAGTTAATGTCAATTGTGATAGATATGGGCCAAGTGAGTTGT
TTTATTAGCCCACGGATTTCTGGCTTCCCTCATAAATTGAAAAGGAAGAGATTGCCGAACTAGACCATTT
TGGCTCGGCGCGTTGCGTGTCACGTCGCGGCTCGATTGTAAAACTAAATGTATTGGTCCGTGTGGAGTAC
ACGACTTTCCCTTTCCGGCAGGCGATTGTCAATGGAGCGCGAAAAATTCAATGAGGAAGGCCAGAACCCC
GTGTCTGTAGTTTTCTCAAAAAGTGGCAAAAACTCAATAATTGCCAATTTTTGACTGCCAATAAAAATTT
CACTAAATTTATTAAATTTATTTTAAGTTTTATTGAAATTTTTTTAAAATTTCCCCACTGGCGCTAAAAA
ATCCAATTTTCAGAAGCAATGTGCTTCAGCTTCACGGCCATAGATACTGTCCAAAAAGTGATTGCAATGA
CGTTTAGAGGGACAGAAGGAGCAGCTCAATTGTCTGAAGAAATTTTGGATTTCTTCCAGTAAGTTCGGGA
AATGGCAATTTAAAGTTTAATTGGATTTTTGTATTTTTTCTTCTCACGACTACAGTTTTGCACATTTTTA
TGTTATAAAAAACCAAAAAAAAATTTTTTTGCCTTTTTTCTCAGCTTACCACAAAACAATTTCGACCAAA
AATAAATTGAAAAAATTAAAAAATTTTTTGCACGGTTTTCGGACTCAAAAAAAGCTGAATGTTCCTGGAA
CTATTTGTAAAATTCAAAATTCAAAATTTTCACGAATTCTCTAAAAGGTTCCAGCAAATTCCACAACTTT
CTTGAATTTTTCAAAAAAGTTCTTGAGCATTCAACAATTATTTTTGGAATTTTCCAAAGGTTACAGGACG
TTCCAATTTTTCAAAAAAATTTCTCGCAAAAAATGTTTTCTCAGAAAATTTGAATTTCCCTCCACATAAA
AGATTGTTCTCAAAAAATTTGCAAACACACATTTTCAGCGGAAAAAAGGCGTTCTTCGACTCTGGAAGTG
TATTCGAATATGGTACCAGCTTTTGTTCCCTTTAGTGAGGGTTAATTTCGAGCTTGGCGTAATCATGGTC
ATAGCTGTTTCCTGTGTGAAATTGTTATCCGCTCACAATTCCACACAACATACGAGCCGGAAGCATAAAG
TGTAAAGCCTGGGGTGCCTAATGAGTGAGCTAACTCACATTAATTGCGTTGCGCTCACTGCCCGCTTTCC
AGTCGGGAAACCTGTCGTGCCAGCTGCATTAATGAATCGGCCAACGCGCGGGGAGAGGCGGTTTGCGTAT
TGGGCGCTCTTCCGCTTCCTCGCTCACTGACTCGCTGCGCTCGGTCGTTCGGCTGCGGCGAGCGGTATCA
GCTCACTCAAAGGCGGTAATACGGTTATCCACAGAATCAGGGGATAACGCAGGAAAGAACATGTGAGCAA
AAGGCCAGCAAAAGGCCAGGAACCGTAAAAAGGCCGCGTTGCTGGCGTTTTTCCATAGGCTCCGCCCCCC
TGACGAGCATCACAAAAATCGACGCTCAAGTCAGAGGTGGCGAAACCCGACAGGACTATAAAGATACCAG
GCGTTTCCCCCTGGAAGCTCCCTCGTGCGCTCTCCTGTTCCGACCCTGCCGCTTACCGGATACCTGTCCG
CCTTTCTCCCTTCGGGAAGCGTGGCGCTTTCTCATAGCTCACGCTGTAGGTATCTCAGTTCGGTGTAGGT
CGTTCGCTCCAAGCTGGGCTGTGTGCACGAACCCCCCGTTCAGCCCGACCGCTGCGCCTTATCCGGTAAC
TATCGTCTTGAGTCCAACCCGGTAAGACACGACTTATCGCCACTGGCAGCAGCCACTGGTAACAGGATTA
GCAGAGCGAGGTATGTAGGCGGTGCTACAGAGTTCTTGAAGTGGTGGCCTAACTACGGCTACACTAGAAG
AACAGTATTTGGTATCTGCGCTCTGCTGAAGCCAGTTACCTTCGGAAAAAGAGTTGGTAGCTCTTGATCC
GGCAAACAAACCACCGCTGGTAGCGGTGGTTTTTTTGTTTGCAAGCAGCAGATTACGCGCAGAAAAAAAG
GATCTCAAGAAGATCCTTTGATCTTTTCTACGGGGTCTGACGCTCAGTGGAACGAAAACTCACGTTAAGG
GATTTTGGTCATGAGATTATCAAAAAGGATCTTCACCTAGATCCTTTTAAATTAAAAATGAAGTTTTAAA
TCAATCTAAAGTATATATGAGTAAACTTGGTCTGACAGTTACCAATGCTTAATCAGTGAGGCACCTATCT
CAGCGATCTGTCTATTTCGTTCATCCATAGTTGCCTGACTCCCCGTCGTGTAGATAACTACGATACGGGA
GGGCTTACCATCTGGCCCCAGTGCTGCAATGATACCGCGAGACCCACGCTCACCGGCTCCAGATTTATCA
GCAATAAACCAGCCAGCCGGAAGGGCCGAGCGCAGAAGTGGTCCTGCAACTTTATCCGCCTCCATCCAGT
CTATTAATTGTTGCCGGGAAGCTAGAGTAAGTAGTTCGCCAGTTAATAGTTTGCGCAACGTTGTTGCCAT
TGCTACAGGCATCGTGGTGTCACGCTCGTCGTTTGGTATGGCTTCATTCAGCTCCGGTTCCCAACGATCA
AGGCGAGTTACATGATCCCCCATGTTGTGCAAAAAAGCGGTTAGCTCCTTCGGTCCTCCGATCGTTGTCA
GAAGTAAGTTGGCCGCAGTGTTATCACTCATGGTTATGGCAGCACTGCATAATTCTCTTACTGTCATGCC
ATCCGTAAGATGCTTTTCTGTGACTGGTGAGTACTCAACCAAGTCATTCTGAGAATAGTGTATGCGGCGA
CCGAGTTGCTCTTGCCCGGCGTCAATACGGGATAATACCGCGCCACATAGCAGAACTTTAAAAGTGCTCA
TCATTGGAAAACGTTCTTCGGGGCGAAAACTCTCAAGGATCTTACCGCTGTTGAGATCCAGTTCGATGTA
ACCCACTCGTGCACCCAACTGATCTTCAGCATCTTTTACTTTCACCAGCGTTTCTGGGTGAGCAAAAACA
GGAAGGCAAAATGCCGCAAAAAAGGGAATAAGGGCGACACGGAAATGTTGAATACTCATACTCTTCCTTT
TTCAATATTATTGAAGCATTTATCAGGGTTATTGTCTCATGAGCGGATACATATTTGAATGTATTTAGAA
AAATAAACAAATAGGGGTTCCGCGCACATTTCCCCGAAAAGTGCCACCTAAATTGTAAGCGTTAATATTT
TGTTAAAATTCGCGTTAAATTTTTGTTAAATCAGCTCATTTTTTAACCAATAGGCCGAAATCGGCAAAAT
CCCTTATAAATCAAAAGAATAGACCGAGATAGGGT
[37 nt withheld, positions 8646-8682]
AAAGAACGTGGACTCCAACGTCAAAGG
[49 nt withheld, positions 8710-8758]
T
[91 nt withheld, positions 8760-8850]
G
[124 nt withheld, positions 8852-8975]
CCCATTCGCCATTCAGGCTGCGCAACTGTTGGGAAGGGCGATCGGTGCGGGCCTCTTCGCTATTACGCCA
GCTGGCGAAAGGGGGATGTGCTGCAAGGCGATTAAGTTGGGTAACGCCAGGGTTTTCCCAGTCACGACGT
TGTAAAACGACGGCCAGTGAGCGCGCGTAATACGACTCACTATAGGGCGAATTGGGTACCGGGCCCCCCC
TCGAGGTCGACGGTATCGATAAGCTTGATATCGAATTCCTGCAGCCCGGGGCCGCAGTCTAATGTTTTGA
GGCGTGGTCCGGCACCTTGAGCAATGATGGCCATTGTTGTGTGAACTCCGTAGGAGATGATCGGAACGAC
GTCAGAATATCCCTGAAATTCAGAAAACATAAACACTTTTGAGTAAGCAACATACGGTATCTGTTAGGTT
CGTCATGAGCAAAACTGTCATTGCTGCGTTTGCCAAGATTGGAATAATCATATTGGAGACACGATTCTTA
TCATAATGATATCTGGAGAATTGTCCCATTACTGTGAGTCCCATGAACAGCACGTAGAACATAATATTGC
TGAGATAGAGCAAGCCACCCCACTGAAAAATGTATATAGTTGAATTTGAAACAAATAAAGTTTGCGTACC
ACCCATTTTTTCTCCAGCAGATAATGATTTACAATGACAATAATCGAGCAAACGGCCATTCCACAATTTC
CGGCAATCGCATTGGTTCGTCGGCAGACACGTGGAGCGACGACACACATTGCCAAAAATAACCAGACAGC
AGTTCCGAAATATATTGCAAAATCAACTTTATATCGATAGAAGCCCATGCGAACATTTGCTTGAAGATCC
GGACGTAACCATGCGTAGAAGTAAACACTAAATAAGAGTCCGGCAACGTTGATAGCGCCAATCATTCTGA
AATTGAAGAGACAGGTCAGTAGTTTGAAGCTGAGCTTAAAATTTAAAAACTATTTAGAAGAAGTACCGGA
GAAATGTGGCGAAACACAAAAGAATACGCCAAAAAGTCGGAGAAAATGAAAACGAAAAACTACCGCAAAA
AACCATTCTGGTGGATATTCCTTGCCGCAATTAGATAACAATATAGAGCAAAAGAAGATTCGATTTTTTT
TTGATCTACCTACAAATGACAATTCGAAGAAAAAAAAATGGAAAAAAACAATAACAGAAAATGGGTGTTA
ATTGAAAACATTTTTTTAAGAAAACGACGGTCCTTGTCCGAATCCACCACCCATTCCTCCTGAAGACGCC
ATTTCTTCTTGAAGACGTTTTTGAAGAGTTTGAGAAACAAGATTCCATGATTCCATGAAACGATCCATGC
ATCGCTGTAGACATTGCTTTTCACCACTGGCCAATGAGCTTCCTGGTGCAGTGATGCATTTATTCGTGCA
CTTTTCAGAGATGTCCTGCAAGCAAAAATATTATTCAACGTTTACATTCTAAACGCCGACTAGAATTACA
TCACTGTCGTTTTTCAATTTGATATTTGAAAATTGGTGTGAGATGACCCAAATCTATCATTTCGGCATCC
ACTCCATCATTTTCACAATTCTTTGGCTTACCGTGACAAGATTCTGGGCATTGGCAAGGGCAGCTTGCTG
CTTGACACCACTGATCACTTGCTCTTGCTGTTCTGGTGACAGCTTCTTCAACGTCTCCACATCAAGCAGC
TGATCCATTTTCTTCTCCTATAAATAGTCTATCATATGGCGTGCTCACAAAGTAACATATTTTTGAAAAA
TAAACGTTTAGGAAAAGTTTTCAGCATAAACATGCATTAATTCACGCGGTATAGAAAACTGCAGGGCGCG
TTTTCTAGGCCTCGTCCACTTGTGTTGGCGCGAAAGTTGAGATGCAATTGTATGGGAAGATGGGCGTGTT
TGTTCTCGTGTTTCTTTTTTTTTGTGAGAAGAAAGAAAAATGCGTCAGAAGAGTGTCGAAATATTTACGA
AAATGTTTTCCCGATTTAATTACTTTTCACTTTCAATCGATGATTCTTGATGAACTTTGAAGGTAACTTA
TTTAAAAAAAAAAAAAGGTGTGTAGTTTTTTCTAATATTCATTTGAAATATTTTTATTAAATATTAGAAC
GATAAAAAAGAGATAGAAATACAAAAAATCCAAGAAAAGTTGATGCCGTTCTGTTAAGGCGCAAGTGTCG
ATTTACGAGCTGGGTCTCGCATGGATAGTTGTTTTAAAGGGTCGTTATTTGAATTTGAAGCTATTTTTCT
TAAATTTTTCGTCCCGAGTAATTCGTGATAATTCTTTTAATCTCAGATAAAAGTTTTAAATTGTCGCTCA
TGAGAATAATCAGATTCTTAAAAAAAAAACATTTCCCGCACATTTTTTTATCACGCTTCTGCTTTCACAA
ATCCTCTCTGTTCTTCATAAAACCTTCACTGATTTAGGAAATCTTCGAAGTAATTTTTGGAAGTACACAT
AATTCCGGTGCCTCTTGTTCACTTATTTCAAGGCCATTTTCGTTCTCTAATTACGCCGCCTTCTTTCTTT
GTGATTTTCAAATTCAGTGTTTCTTTTTAACCTCTTGCGATTTCAATTGTCGCACTTGGTCTCCGATCTC
TTAAATAGACCAAAGGTTTTATCGAATGAGCATGCATTTTTAGAGAATTGTTCGGCGTAGCGTTTAAAAT
TAAATCCGAAATCTACTTTTTTTTTGTCGTTTAATGTCCACGAGTATGTTTAATTCTAATTAACACTAGT
TGCGAAACTGGTATAATCTCGTAATTCAATACGACCAGAAAAATGTCTCATTCGATCGGTTTCTTATGCT
ACTTTTCCCACCATTCAATTCAAATTCGCTCATCCTTTCAAGGCCACAAGGAGATGTGTGAAACATGCAT
CTGGTCCTGTAATTTATGCAAAGCGTCACGTAGATTTCGGTTTTCACTAACAAATCCTTCATTTTATATA
GGGCTGTACAAATCGGCGC
